>Addgene plasmid #140421 | GS1.2/CURT1B | addgene full sequence | sequence record 297045 | Addgene NGS Result
TCGACGAGTCAGTAATAAACGGCGTCAAAGTGGTTGCAGCCGGCACACACGAGTCGTGTTTATCAACTCA
AAGCACAAATACTTTTCCTCAACCTAAAAATAAGGCAATTAGCCAAAAACAACTTTGCGTGTAAACAACG
CTCAATACACGTGTCATTTTATTATTAGCTATTGCTTCACCGCCTTAGCTTTCTCGTGACCTAGTCGTCC
TCGTCTTTTCTTCTTCTTCTTCTATAAAACAATACCCAAAGAGCTCTTCTTCTTCACAATTCAGATTTCA
ATTTCTCAAAATCTTAAAAACTTTCTCTCAATTCTCTCTACCGTGATCAAGGTAAATTTCTGTGTTCCTT
ATTCTCTCAAAATCTTCGATTTTGTTTTCGTTCGATCCCAATTTCGTATATGTTCTTTGGTTTAGATTCT
GTTAATCTTAGATCGAAGACGATTTTCTGGGTTTGATCGTTAGATATCATCTTAATTCTCGATTAGGGTT
TCATAGATATCATCCGATTTGTTCAAATAATTTGAGTTTTGTCGAATAATTACTCTTCGATTTGTGATTT
CTATCTAGATCTGGTGTTAGTTTCTAGTTTGTGCGATCGAATTTGTCGATTAATCTGAGTTTTTCTGATT
AACAGGCGGCCGCACTAGTGATATCACAAGTTTATGGTGAGCAAGGGCGAGGAGAATAACATGGCCATCA
TCAAGGAGTTCATGCGCTTCAAGGTGCACATGGAGGGCTCCGTGAACGGCCACGAGTTCGAGATCGAGGG
CGAGGGCGAGGGCCGCCCCTACGAGGCCTTTCAGACCGCTAAGCTGAAGGTGACCAAGGGTGGCCCCCTG
CCCTTCGCCTGGGACATCCTGTCCCCTCAGTTCATGTACGGCTCCAAGGTCTACATTAAGCACCCAGCCG
ACATCCCCGACTACTTCAAGCTGTCCTTCCCCGAGGGCTTCAGGTGGGAGCGCGTGATGAACTTCGAGGA
CGGCGGCATTATTCACGTTAACCAGGACTCCTCCCTGCAGGACGGCGTGTTCATCTACAAGGTGAAGCTG
CGCGGCACCAACTTCCCCTCCGACGGCCCCGTAATGCAGAAGAAGACCATGGGCTGGGAGGCCTCCGAGG
AGCGGATGTACCCCGAGGACGGCGCCCTGAAGAGCGAGATCAAGAAGAGGCTGAAGCTGAAGGACGGCGG
CCACTACGCCGCCGAGGTCAAGACCACCTACAAGGCCAAGAAGCCCGTGCAGCTGCCCGGCGCCTACATC
GTCGACATCAAGTTGGACATCGTGTCCCACAACGAGGACTACACCATCGTGGAACAGTACGAACGCGCCG
AGGGCCGCCACTCCACCGGCGGCATGGACGAGCTGTACAAGTAATCGTTCAGCTTTCTTGTACAAAGTGG
TGATATCCCGCGGCCATGCTAGAGTCCGCAAAAATCACCAGTCTCTCTCTACAAATCTATCTCTCTCTAT
TTTTCTCCAGAATAATGTGTGAGTAGTTCCCAGATAAGGGAATTAGGGTTCTTATAGGGTTTCGCTCATG
TGTTGAGCATATAAGAAACCCTTAGTATGTATTTGTATTTGTAAAATACTTCTATCAATAAAATTTCTAA
TTCCTAAAACCAAAATCCAGTGACCTGCAGGCATGCGACGTCGGGCCCAAGCTTAGCTTGAGCTTGGATC
AGATTGTCGTTTCCCGCCTTCAGTTTAAACTATCAGTGTTTGACAGGATATATTGGCGGGTAAACCTAAG
AGAAAAGAGCGTTTATTAGAATAATCGGATATTTAAAAGGGCGTGAAAAGGTTTATCCGTTCGTCCATTT
GTATGTGCATGCCAACCACAGGGTTCCCCTCGGGATCAAAGTACTTTAAAGTACTTTAAAGTACTTTAAA
GTACTTTGATCCAACCCCTCCGCTGCTATAGTGCAGTCGGCTTCTGACGTTCAGTGCAGCCGTCTTCTGA
AAACGACATGTCGCACAAGTCCTAAGTTACGCGACAGGCTGCCGCCCTGCCCTTTTCCTGGCGTTTTCTT
GTCGCGTGTTTTAGTCGCATAAAGTAGAATACTTGCGACTAGAACCGGAGACATTACGCCATGAACAAGA
GCGCCGCCGCTGGCCTGCTGGGCTATGCCCGCGTCAGCACCGACGACCAGGACTTGACCAACCAACGGGC
CGAACTGCACGCGGCCGGCTGCACCAAGCTGTTTTCCGAGAAGATCACCGGCACCAGGCGCGACCGCCCG
GAGCTGGCCAGGATGCTTGACCACCTACGCCCTGGCGACGTTGTGACAGTGACCAGGCTAGACCGCCTGG
CCCGCAGCACCCGCGACCTACTGGACATTGCCGAGCGCATCCAGGAGGCCGGCGCGGGCCTGCGTAGCCT
GGCAGAGCCGTGGGCCGACACCACCACGCCGGCCGGCCGCATGGTGTTGACCGTGTTCGCCGGCATTGCC
GAGTTCGAGCGTTCCCTAATCATCGACCGCACCCGGAGCGGGCGCGAGGCCGCCAAGGCCCGAGGCGTGA
AGTTTGGCCCCCGCCCTACCCTCACCCCGGCACAGATCGCGCACGCCCGCGAGCTGATCGACCAGGAAGG
CCGCACCGTGAAAGAGGCGGCTGCACTGCTTGGCGTGCATCGCTCGACCCTGTACCGCGCACTTGAGCGC
AGCGAGGAAGTGACGCCCACCGAGGCCAGGCGGCGCGGTGCCTTCCGTGAGGACGCATTGACCGAGGCCG
ACGCCCTGGCGGCCGCCGAGAATGAACGCCAAGAGGAACAAGCATGAAACCGCACCAGGACGGCCAGGAC
GAACCGTTTTTCATTACCGAAGAGATCGAGGCGGAGATGATCGCGGCCGGGTACGTGTTCGAGCCGCCCG
CGCACGTCTCAACCGTGCGGCTGCATGAAATCCTGGCCGGTTTGTCTGATGCCAAGCTGGCGGCCTGGCC
GGCCAGCTTGGCCGCTGAAGAAACCGAGCGCCGCCGTCTAAAAAGGTGATGTGTATTTGAGTAAAACAGC
TTGCGTCATGCGGTCGCTGCGTATATGATGCGATGAGTAAATAAACAAATACGCAAGGGGAACGCATGAA
GGTTATCGCTGTACTTAACCAGAAAGGCGGGTCAGGCAAGACGACCATCGCAACCCATCTAGCCCGCGCC
CTGCAACTCGCCGGGGCCGATGTTCTGTTAGTCGATTCCGATCCCCAGGGCAGTGCCCGCGATTGGGCGG
CCGTGCGGGAAGATCAACCGCTAACCGTTGTCGGCATCGACCGCCCGACGATTGACCGCGACGTGAAGGC
CATCGGCCGGCGCGACTTCGTAGTGATCGACGGAGCGCCCCAGGCGGCGGACTTGGCTGTGTCCGCGATC
AAGGCAGCCGACTTCGTGCTGATTCCGGTGCAGCCAAGCCCTTACGACATATGGGCCACCGCCGACCTGG
TGGAGCTGGTTAAGCAGCGCATTGAGGTCACGGATGGAAGGCTACAAGCGGCCTTTGTCGTGTCGCGGGC
GATCAAAGGCACGCGCATCGGCGGTGAGGTTGCCGAGGCGCTGGCCGGGTACGAGCTGCCCATTCTTGAG
TCCCGTATCACGCAGCGCGTGAGCTACCCAGGCACTGCCGCCGCCGGCACAACCGTTCTTGAATCAGAAC
CCGAGGGCGACGCTGCCCGCGAGGTCCAGGCGCTGGCCGCTGAAATTAAATCAAAACTCATTTGAGTTAA
TGAGGTAAAGAGAAAATGAGCAAAAGCACAAACACGCTAAGTGCCGGCCGTCCGAGCGCACGCAGCAGCA
AGGCTGCAACGTTGGCCAGCCTGGCAGACACGCCAGCCATGAAGCGGGTCAACTTTCAGTTGCCGGCGGA
GGATCACACCAAGCTGAAGATGTACGCGGTACGCCAAGGCAAGACCATTACCGAGCTGCTATCTGAATAC
ATCGCGCAGCTACCAGAGTAAATGAGCAAATGAATAAATGAGTAGATGAATTTTAGCGGCTAAAGGAGGC
GGCATGGAAAATCAAGAACAACCAGGCACCGACGCCGTGGAATGCCCCATGTGTGGAGGAACGGGCGGTT
GGCCAGGCGTAAGCGGCTGGGTTGTCTGCCGGCCCTGCAATGGCACTGGAACCCCCAAGCCCGAGGAATC
GGCGTGAGCGGTCGCAAACCATCCGGCCCGGTACAAATCGGCGCGGCGCTGGGTGATGACCTGGTGGAGA
AGTTGAAGGCCGCGCAGGCCGCCCAGCGGCAACGCATCGAGGCAGAAGCACGCCCCGGTGAATCGTGGCA
AGCGGCCGCTGATCGAATCCGCAAAGAATCCCGGCAACCGCCGGCAGCCGGTGCGCCGTCGATTAGGAAG
CCGCCCAAGGGCGACGAGCAACCAGATTTTTTCGTTCCGATGCTCTATGACGTGGGCACCCGCGATAGTC
GCAGCATCATGGACGTGGCCGTTTTCCGTCTGTCGAAGCGTGACCGACGAGCTGGCGAGGTGATCCGCTA
CGAGCTTCCAGACGGGCACGTAGAGGTTTCCGCAGGGCCGGCCGGCATGGCCAGTGTGTGGGATTACGAC
CTGGTACTGATGGCGGTTTCCCATCTAACCGAATCCATGAACCGATACCGGGAAGGGAAGGGAGACAAGC
CCGGCCGCGTGTTCCGTCCACACGTTGCGGACGTACTCAAGTTCTGCCGGCGAGCCGATGGCGGAAAGCA
GAAAGACGACCTGGTAGAAACCTGCATTCGGTTAAACACCACGCACGTTGCCATGCAGCGTACGAAGAAG
GCCAAGAACGGCCGCCTGGTGACGGTATCCGAGGGTGAAGCCTTGATTAGCCGCTACAAGATCGTAAAGA
GCGAAACCGGGCGGCCGGAGTACATCGAGATCGAGCTAGCTGATTGGATGTACCGCGAGATCACAGAAGG
CAAGAACCCGGACGTGCTGACGGTTCACCCCGATTACTTTTTGATCGATCCCGGCATCGGCCGTTTTCTC
TACCGCCTGGCACGCCGCGCCGCAGGCAAGGCAGAAGCCAGATGGTTGTTCAAGACGATCTACGAACGCA
GTGGCAGCGCCGGAGAGTTCAAGAAGTTCTGTTTCACCGTGCGCAAGCTGATCGGGTCAAATGACCTGCC
GGAGTACGATTTGAAGGAGGAGGCGGGGCAGGCTGGCCCGATCCTAGTCATGCGCTACCGCAACCTGATC
GAGGGCGAAGCATCCGCCGGTTCCTAATGTACGGAGCAGATGCTAGGGCAAATTGCCCTAGCAGGGGAAA
AAGGTCGAAAAGGTCTCTTTCCTGTGGATAGCACGTACATTGGGAACCCAAAGCCGTACATTGGGAACCG
GAACCCGTACATTGGGAACCCAAAGCCGTACATTGGGAACCGGTCACACATGTAAGTGACTGATATAAAA
GAGAAAAAAGGCGATTTTTCCGCCTAAAACTCTTTAAAACTTATTAAAACTCTTAAAACCCGCCTGGCCT
GTGCATAACTGTCTGGCCAGCGCACAGCCGAAGAGCTGCAAAAAGCGCCTACCCTTCGGTCGCTGCGCTC
CCTACGCCCCGCCGCTTCGCGTCGGCCTATCGCGGCCGCTGGCCGCTCAAAAATGGCTGGCCTACGGCCA
GGCAATCTACCAGGGCGCGGACAAGCCGCGCCGTCGCCACTCGACCGCCGGCGCCCACATCAAGGCACCC
TGCCTCGCGCGTTTCGGTGATGACGGTGAAAACCTCTGACACATGCAGCTCCCGGAGACGGTCACAGCTT
GTCTGTAAGCGGATGCCGGGAGCAGACAAGCCCGTCAGGGCGCGTCAGCGGGTGTTGGCGGGTGTCGGGG
CGCAGCCATGACCCAGTCACGTAGCGATAGCGGAGTGTATACTGGCTTAACTATGCGGCATCAGAGCAGA
TTGTACTGAGAGTGCACCATATGCGGTGTGAAATACCGCACAGATGCGTAAGGAGAAAATACCGCATCAG
GCGCTCTTCCGCTTCCTCGCTCACTGACTCGCTGCGCTCGGTCGTTCGGCTGCGGCGAGCGGTATCAGCT
CACTCAAAGGCGGTAATACGGTTATCCACAGAATCAGGGGATAACGCAGGAAAGAACATGTGAGCAAAAG
GCCAGCAAAAGGCCAGGAACCGTAAAAAGGCCGCGTTGCTGGCGTTTTTCCATAGGCTCCGCCCCCCTGA
CGAGCATCACAAAAATCGACGCTCAAGTCAGAGGTGGCGAAACCCGACAGGACTATAAAGATACCAGGCG
TTTCCCCCTGGAAGCTCCCTCGTGCGCTCTCCTGTTCCGACCCTGCCGCTTACCGGATACCTGTCCGCCT
TTCTCCCTTCGGGAAGCGTGGCGCTTTCTCATAGCTCACGCTGTAGGTATCTCAGTTCGGTGTAGGTCGT
TCGCTCCAAGCTGGGCTGTGTGCACGAACCCCCCGTTCAGCCCGACCGCTGCGCCTTATCCGGTAACTAT
CGTCTTGAGTCCAACCCGGTAAGACACGACTTATCGCCACTGGCAGCAGCCACTGGTAACAGGATTAGCA
GAGCGAGGTATGTAGGCGGTGCTACAGAGTTCTTGAAGTGGTGGCCTAACTACGGCTACACTAGAAGGAC
AGTATTTGGTATCTGCGCTCTGCTGAAGCCAGTTACCTTCGGAAAAAGAGTTGGTAGCTCTTGATCCGGC
AAACAAACCACCGCTGGTAGCGGTGGTTTTTTGTTTGCAAGCAGCAGATTACGCGCAGAAAAAAAGGATC
TCAAGAAGATCCTTTGATCTTTTCTACGGGGTCTGACGCTCAGTGGAACGAAAACTCACGTTAAAGGATT
TTGGTCATGCATGATATATCTCCCAATTTGTGTAGGGCTTATTATGCACGCTTAAAAATAATAAAAGCAG
ACTTGACCTGATAGTTTGGCTGTGAGCAATTATGTGCTTAGTGCATCTAACGCTTGAGTTAAGCCGCGCC
GCGAAGCGGCGTCGGCTTGAACGAATTTCTAGCTAGACATTATTTGCCGACTACCTTGGTGATCTCGCCT
TTCACGTAGTGGACAAATTCTTCCAACTGATCTGCGCGCGAGGCCAAGCGATCTTCTTCTTGTCCAAGAT
AAGCCTGTCTAGCTTCAAGTATGACGGGCTGATACTGGGCCGGCAGGCGCTCCATTGCCCAGTCGGCAGC
GACATCCTTCGGCGCGATTTTGCCGGTTACTGCGCTGTACCAAATGCGGGACAACGTAAGCACTACATTT
CGCTCATCGCCAGCCCAGTCGGGCGGCGAGTTCCATAGCGTTAAGGTTTCATTTAGCGCCTCAAATAGAT
CCTGTTCAGGAACCGGATCAAAGAGTTCCTCCGCCGCTGGACCTACCAAGGCAACGCTATGTTCTCTTGC
TTTTGTCAGCAAGATAGCCAGATCAATGTCGATCGTGGCTGGCTCGAAGATACCTGCAAGAATGTCATTG
CGCTGCCATTCTCCAAATTGCAGTTCGCGCTTAGCTGGATAACGCCACGGAATGATGTCGTCGTGCACAA
CAATGGTGACTTCTACAGCGCGGAGAATCTCGCTCTCTCCAGGGGAAGCCGAAGTTTCCAAAAGGTCGTT
GATCAAAGCTCGCCGCGTTGTTTCATCAAGCCTTACGGTCACCGTAACCAGCAAATCAATATCACTGTGT
GGCTTCAGGCCGCCATCCACTGCGGAGCCGTACAAATGTACGGCCAGCAACGTCGGTTCGAGATGGCGCT
CGATGACGCCAACTACCTCTGATAGTTGAGTCGATACTTCGGCGATCACCGCTTCCCCCATGATGTTTAA
CTTTGTTTTAGGGCGACTGCCCTGCTGCGTAACATCGTTGCTGCTCCATAACATCAAACATCGACCCACG
GCGTAACGCGCTTGCTGCTTGGATGCCCGAGGCATAGACTGTACCCCAAAAAAACAGTCATAACAAGCCA
TGAAAACCGCCACTGCGCCGTTACCACCGCTGCGTTCGGTCAAGGTTCTGGACCAGTTGCGTGAGCGCAT
ACGCTACTTGCATTACAGCTTACGAACCGAACAGGCTTATGTCCACTGGGTTCGTGCCCGAATTGATCAC
AGGCAGCAACGCTCTGTCATCGTTACAATCAACATGCTACCCTCCGCGAGATCATCCGTGTTTCAAACCC
GGCAGCTTAGTTGCCGTTCTTCCGAATAGCATCGGTAACATGAGCAAAGTCTGCCGCCTTACAACGGCTC
TCCCGCTGACGCCGTCCCGGACTGATGGGCTGCCTGTATCGAGTGGTGATTTTGTGCCGAGCTGCCGGTC
GGGGAGCTGTTGGCTGGCTGGTGGCAGGATATATTGTGGTGTAAACAAATTGACGCTTAGACAACTTAAT
AACACATTGCGGACGTTTTTAATGTACTGAATTAACGCCGAATTGAATTATCAGCTTGCATGCCGGTCGA
TCTAGTAACATAGATGACACCGCGCGCGATAATTTATCCTAGTTTGCGCGCTATATTTTGTTTTCTATCG
CGTATTAAATGTATAATTGCGGGACTCTAATCATAAAAACCCATCTCATAAATAACGTCATGCATTACAT
GTTAATTATTACATGCTTAACGTAATTCAACAGAAATTATATGATAATCATCGCAAGACCGGCAACAGGA
TTCAATCTTAAGAAACTTTATTGCCAAATGTTTGAACGATCTGCTTGACTCTAGGGGTCATCATTAGGGG
CAGGGCATGCTCATGTAGAGCGCCTGCTCGCCGTCCGAGGCGGTGCCGTCGTACAGGGCGGTGTCCAGGC
CGCAGAGGGTGAACCCCATCCGCCGGTACGCGTGGATCGCCGGTGCGTTGACGTTGGTGACCTCCAGCCA
GAGGTGCCCGGCACCCCGCTCGCGGGCGAACTCCGTCGCGAGCCCCATCAACGCGCGCCCGACCCCGTGC
CCCCGGTGCTCCGGGGCGACCTCGATGTCCTCGACGGTCAGCCGGCGGTTCCAGCCGGAGTACGAGACGA
CCACGAAGCCCGCCAGGTCGCCGTCGTCCCCGTACGCGACGAACGTCCGAGAGTCCGGGTCGCCGTCCTC
CCCGTCGTCCGATTCGTCGTCCGATTCGTCGTCGGGGAACACCTTGGTCAGGGGCGGGTCCACCGGCACC
TCCCGCAGGGTGAAGCCGTCCCCGGTGGCGGTGACGCGGAAGACGGTGTCGGTGGTGAAGGACCCATCCA
GTGCCTCGATGGCCTCGGCGTCCCCCGGGACACTGGTGCGGTACCGGTAAGCCGTGTCGTCAAGAGTGGT
ACCCATGGTAGATCCCCTCGATCGAGTTGAGAGTGAATATGAGACTCTAATTGGATACCGAGGGGAATTT
ATGGAACGTCAGTGGAGCATTTTTGACAAGAAATATTTGCTAGCTGATAGTGACCTTAGGCGACTTTTGA
ACGCGCAATAATGGTTTCTGACGTATGTGCTTAGCTCATTAAACTCCAGAAACCCGCGGCTCAGTGGCTC
CTTCAACGTTGCGGTTCTGTCAGTTCCAAACGTAAAACGGCTTGTCCCGCGTCATCGGCGGGGGTCATAA
CGTGACTCCCTTAATTCTCCGCTCATGATTGATAATTCGAGCTCTCCCATATGGTCGATCTAGTAACATA
GATGACACCGCGCGCGATAATTTATCCTAGTTTGCGCGCTATATTTTGTTTTCTATCGCGTATTAAATGT
ATAATTGCGGGACTCTAATCATAAAAACCCATCTCATAAATAACGTCATGCATTACATGTTAATTATTAC
ATGCTTAACGTAATTCAACAGAAATTATATGATAATCATCGCAAGACCGGCAACAGGATTCAATCTTAAG
AAACTTTATTGCCAAATGTTTGAACGATCTGCCAACTTTGTACAAGAAAGCTGGGTCGGCGCGCCCACCC
TTACTTGTACAGCTCGTCCATGCCGAGAGTGATCCCGGCGGCGGTCACGAACTCCAGCAGGACCATGTGA
TCGCGCTTCTCGTTGGGGTCTTTGCTCAGCTTGGACTGGTAGCTCAGGTAGTGGTTGTCGGGCAGCAGCA
CGGGGCCGTCGCCGATGGGGGTGTTCTGCTGGTAGTGGTCGGCGAGCTGCACGCTGCCGTCCTCGATGTT
GTGGCGGATCTTGAAGTTCACCTTGATGCCGTTCTTCTGCTTGTCGGCCATGATATAGACGTTGTGGCTG
TTGTAGTTGTACTCCAGCTTGTGCCCCAGGATGTTGCCGTCCTCCTTGAAGTCGATGCCCTTCAGCTCGA
TGCGGTTCACCAGGGTGTCGCCCTCGAACTTCACCTCGGCGCGGGTCTTGTAGTTGCCGTCGTCCTTGAA
GAAGATGGTGCGCTCCTGGACGTAGCCTTCGGGCATGGCGGACTTGAAGAAGTCGTGCTGCTTCATGTGG
TCGGGGTAGCGGGCGAAGCACATCAGGCCGTAGCCGAAGGTGGTCACGAGGGTGGGCCAGGGCACGGGCA
GCTTGCCGGTGGTGCAGATGAACTTCAGGGTCAGCTTGCCGTAGGTGGCATCGCCCTCGCCCTCGCCGGA
CACGCTGAACTTGTGGCCGTTTACGTCGCCGTCCAGCTCGACCAGGATGGGCACCACCCCGGTGAACAGC
TCCTCGCCCTTGCTCACCATAGTTATTGAGCTTCAAGCCTCGGAAGAATCTCACAGAAACAAAAACAAAA
CAGAAACAATTAGGTTTATTATCTAAAAGATTAATGGAGAGCAAGTGTTGAAAGAATTTTGGGGATTGTG
GAGATGCTTTCTCTGTTACCAGTCGGAAACTATTCGACCACTCGTTTTGGGTTTCCCGATCAGGATAGTG
CTGACGTGGCGGACGTAGAGACGATCTTGGAGTTTTCATTGGATTAGATAGAATTGGGTTTTTTGGCTCC
TTTTATAAAATTAGGACTCAATTCTTGAAAACAAAATTTCACTCTTGCTACTATACTATAGTCTATAATA
ATAATTCAACAAATTCATTATTACTTTTAATCACAATCTCAATACTATATAATAATTACAATTTACAAAT
ACGCAATTCATATACTTTTACGGTTGGTTTTTGATAATAAGATTACAATCAAGATCATAATTCATAAACA
CGAGCGAATTCTTCTACTTGTAGGCCTTCCATTATGATGAGAAACACATATGGGCTTTTAGTCATTGGGC
CTATCAGTTACTCAGAACTTTTCAAACCCATGCCATCTAAGTAAAGATTAGATATTTATATATACATTTT
TGCAGCCACTTTGTGAAATAAATCCTAGAGTTGAGATTTATTTACAGTGGCTGCCACTGGCATTTAATAA
TTGTTTTTGATAATTAGAAAGAAAATCTTTGAATTAAATATTTGATAATCTTCCCAAAATCTCTCCACAT
TAACTACACGATTAGTTACTAAAATAAAACTTCTGAAATATTTAATATCATTTAATTACTACAAAATTAT
CATTTTTGATATTGTTTTTCTACATGACTATAATAATTCGATTATAATCATCAAATCGCAGAGATATTAG
ATAGCATTTAATTACTACAAAATTAAAAAATATTTAGACAATGATTCATAAACATATCATAAATAAAATC
AGTGAGTTTTTTTTACGGGACAGATTGGCGGGACGAATTTGCATTGCTCATCAATTTGTTGG
Features (pLannotate 1.2.2; 22 found; start..end, strand, type, name):
    664..1374    +  CDS            mApple: photostable monomeric derivative of DsRed (Shaner et al., 2008) mammalian codon-optimized
   1380..1400    -  protein_bind   attB2: mutant version of attB; core recombination site for the Gateway® BP reaction BP Clonase™
   1472..1631    +  polyA_signal   CaMV poly(A) signal (fragment): cauliflower mosaic virus polyadenylation signal
   1721..1745    +  misc_feature   RB T-DNA repeat: right border repeat from nopaline C58 T-DNA
   2115..2516    +  CDS            Y4CG_SINFN (fragment): Protein inferred from homology: Swiss-Prot protein existence level 3. From Sinorhizobium fredii (strain NBRC 101917 / NGR234).
   3076..3705    +  CDS            pVS1 StaA: stability protein from the Pseudomonas plasmid pVS1 (Heeb et al., 2000)
   4134..5207    +  CDS            pVS1 RepA: replication protein from the Pseudomonas plasmid pVS1 (Heeb et al., 2000)
   5273..5467    +  rep_origin     pVS1 oriV: origin of replication for the Pseudomonas plasmid pVS1 (Heeb et al., 2000)
   5670..5709    +  CDS            rop (fragment): Rop protein, which maintains plasmids at low copy number; rop
   5811..5951    +  misc_feature   bom: basis of mobility region from pBR322
   6137..6724    -  rep_origin     ori: high-copy-number ColE1/pMB1/pBR322/pUC origin of replication
   6970..7757    -  CDS            SmR (fragment): aminoglycoside adenylyltransferase (Murphy, 1985); aadA; confers resistance to spectinomycin and streptomycin
   7768..7824    -  CDS            GmR (fragment): gentamycin acetyltransferase; aacC1; confers resistance to gentamycin
   8000..8023    -  promoter       Pc promoter (fragment): intI1 (promoter lies within the coding sequence); class 1 integron promoter
   8282..8306    +  misc_feature   LB T-DNA repeat: left border repeat from nopaline C58 T-DNA
   8399..8651    -  terminator     NOS terminator: nopaline synthase terminator and poly(A) signal
   8676..9240    -  CDS            NrsR (fragment): nourseothricin acetyltransferase; Streptomyces noursei nat1; confers resistance to nourseothricin
   9288..9467    -  promoter       NOS promoter: nopaline synthase promoter
   9577..9829    -  terminator     NOS terminator: nopaline synthase terminator and poly(A) signal
   9835..9856    +  protein_bind   attB2 (fragment): mutant version of attB; recombination site for the Gateway® BP reaction BP Clonase™
   9874..10590   -  CDS            mCitrine: mCitrine is a basic (constitutively fluorescent) yellow fluorescent protein published in 2001, derived from Aequorea victoria.
  11591..11611   -  protein_bind   attL3 (fragment): mutant version of attL; recombination site for the Gateway® LR reaction LR Clonase™
