[The description below was written by a language model from this plasmid's Addgene catalogue record and pLannotate feature annotations shown in this document.]
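Description:
GS1.2/CURT1B is a plant binary T-DNA vector built on the Gateway-family backbone pB2GW7, in which the original BASTA resistance gene (bar) has been replaced by a nourseothricin acetyltransferase (nat) marker. The backbone carries the pVS1 replication and stability functions (oriV, RepA, StaA), which typically support maintenance in Agrobacterium, together with a pBR322-type ColE1 origin and bom site for propagation in E. coli. Bacterial selection is by spectinomycin through the aadA (SmR) gene, and the record lists the plasmid as low copy.

Between the nopaline-type left and right T-DNA border repeats lie three expression units. The nat gene is driven by the NOS promoter and closed by a NOS terminator, giving nourseothricin/streptothricin selection of transformed plant cells. An mApple red fluorescent protein coding sequence is placed under the Arabidopsis thaliana UBQ10 promoter and followed by a CaMV polyadenylation signal. mCitrine, a yellow fluorescent protein, sits in the opposite orientation under the A. thaliana CURT1B promoter with a NOS terminator. Neither plant promoter was annotated in the automated feature table, but unannotated regions lie upstream of each reporter, consistent with the catalogue description. Residual attB2 and attL3 Gateway site fragments flank the cassettes; both inserts were assembled by Gibson cloning.

The arrangement suggests a dual-reporter design in which mApple from the widely used UBQ10 promoter could serve as a reference signal against which CURT1B promoter-driven mCitrine is compared. The record itself states only the two promoter–reporter pairings and classifies the construct under plant expression and synthetic biology.
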