Addgene plasmid #140421: GS1.2/CURT1B
Purpose: mApple expression regulated by the A. thaliana UBQ10 promoter, mCitrine expression regulated by the A. thaliana CURT1B promoter. nourseothricin acetyl transferase selectable marker (nat)
Depositing lab: Mathias Pribil. Depositing organization: University of Copenhagen.
Backbone
  Vector backbone: pB2GW7
  Backbone manufacturer: https://gateway.psb.ugent.be
  Backbone size w/o insert (bp): 8179
  Modifications to backbone: BASTA resistance marker (bar) replaced with nourseothricin resistance marker (nat).
  Vector type: Plant Expression, Synthetic Biology
  Selectable markers: Nourseothricin/streptothricin
Growth in bacteria
  Bacterial resistance: Spectinomycin, 50 μg/mL
  Growth temperature: 37°C
  Growth strain: DH5alpha
  Copy number: Low Copy
Gene/Insert 1
  Gene/Insert name: mApple
  Species: Synthetic
  Insert size (bp): 711
  Promoter: A. thaliana UBQ10
  Cloning method: Gibson Cloning
  Sequencing primers: 5′ TAGTTTCTAGTTTGTGCGATCG; 3′ ATATGCTCAACACATGAGCGA
Gene/Insert 2
  Gene/Insert name: mCitrine
  Species: Synthetic
  Insert size (bp): 720
  Promoter: A. thaliana CURT1B
  Cloning method: Gibson Cloning
  Sequencing primers: 5′ CTGGTCGAGCTGGACGGCGACG; 3′ CACGAACTCCAGCAGGACCATG
Resource information
  A portion of this plasmid was derived from a plasmid made by: mApple was amplified from mApple-pBAD, a gift from Michael Davidson & Nathan Shaner & Roger Tsien (Addgene plasmid # 54536 ; http://n2t.net/addgene:54536 ; RRID:Addgene_54536). The mCitrine coding sequence was originally obtained from the pET mCitrine LIC cloning vector (a gift from Scott Gradia (Addgene plasmid # 29771)).
Terms and licenses: Academic/Nonprofit Terms; Industry Terms: Not Available to Industry
How to cite: GS1.2/CURT1B was a gift from Mathias Pribil (Addgene plasmid # 140421 ; http://n2t.net/addgene:140421 ; RRID:Addgene_140421)
